Addgene plasmid #203915: pWR91
Purpose: empty BLINCAR plasmid for payload delivery, no payload, integrates at CRF1 locus
Depositing lab: J. Brian Robertson. Depositing organization: Middle Tennessee State University. Publication: BLINCAR: a reusable bioluminescent and Cas9-based genetic toolset for repeatedly modifying wild-type Scheffersomyces stipitis. Reichard WD, Smith SE, Robertson JB. mSphere. 2023 Aug 24;8(4):e0022423. doi: 10.1128/msphere.00224-23. Epub 2023 Jun 22. PubMed 37345937.
Backbone
  Vector backbone: pWR88
  Backbone manufacturer: Robertson
  Backbone size w/o insert (bp): 8072
  Total vector size (bp): 10118
  Modifications to backbone: A section of S. stipitis genomic DNA around the CRF1 gene was added to pWR88 to serve as a chromosomal integration site.
  Vector type: Yeast Expression
  Selectable markers: Neomycin (select with G418)
Growth in bacteria
  Bacterial resistance: Ampicillin, 100 μg/mL
  Growth temperature: 37°C
  Growth strain: DH5alpha
  Copy number: High Copy
Gene/Insert
  Gene/Insert name: CRF1 plus flanking
  Species: S. stipitis (yeast)
  Insert size (bp): 2040
  Entrez Gene: CRF1 (a.k.a. PICST_66716)
  Cloning method: Restriction Enzyme; 5′ cloning site SacI (not destroyed); 3′ cloning site SacI (not destroyed)
  Sequencing primers: 5′ ATCTTAAGGTGGCCAACTC
Resource information
  A portion of this plasmid was derived from a plasmid made by: coCBG is a codon optimized version of Promega's CBG99 which was synthesized by GenScript
Terms and licenses: Academic/Nonprofit Terms; Industry Terms: Not Available to Industry
How to cite: pWR91 was a gift from J. Brian Robertson (Addgene plasmid # 203915 ; http://n2t.net/addgene:203915 ; RRID:Addgene_203915)
