[The description below was written by a language model from this plasmid's Addgene catalogue record and pLannotate feature annotations shown in this document.]
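Description:
pWR91 is the empty, payload-free delivery plasmid of the BLINCAR system, a reusable bioluminescence- and Cas9-based toolset for making repeated genetic modifications in wild-type Scheffersomyces stipitis. It is an integrating yeast vector of roughly 10.1 kb, built on the pWR88 backbone. About 2 kb of S. stipitis genomic DNA spanning the CRF1 gene and its flanking sequence was inserted at a SacI site that is retained on both sides. This genomic segment provides the homology that targets the plasmid to the chromosomal CRF1 locus. In E. coli the plasmid is maintained at high copy through a ColE1/pUC-type origin and selected with ampicillin via the bla gene and its native promoter.

The yeast-facing portion carries two functional cassettes detected in the sequence annotation. One is an aminoglycoside phosphotransferase gene, annotated as KanR, which corresponds to the catalogued G418 selection in yeast. The other is a click beetle green luciferase coding sequence. The record identifies the luciferase as coCBG, a codon-optimized synthetic version of CBG99, although the automated annotation labels it as human codon-optimized. It supplies the bioluminescent readout implied by the system's name, presumably allowing transformants to be screened by light emission.

Two identical-length lacZα fragments flank the marker and luciferase region as direct repeats. This arrangement could support later loss of the cassette and reuse of the markers, but the record does not state that. A short hit to a Candida glabrata AMT1-like copper-responsive regulator probably reflects homology within the CRF1 genomic insert. The promoters and terminators driving the yeast genes are not annotated, and no Cas9 or guide RNA element is listed on this plasmid. Users would clone a payload of interest into this vector for integration at CRF1.
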