Features (pLannotate 1.2.2; 8 found; start..end, strand, type, name):
     71..242     +  CDS            lacZα (fragment): LacZα fragment of β-galactosidase; lacZ fragment
   1443..2252    +  CDS            KanR: aminoglycoside phosphotransferase; aph(3')-Ia; confers resistance to kanamycin
   3448..5076    +  CDS            CBG99luc: green-emitting variant of click beetle luciferase human codon-optimized
   5509..5680    +  CDS            lacZα (fragment): LacZα fragment of β-galactosidase; lacZ fragment
   6421..6609    +  CDS            AMT1 (fragment): AMT1_CANGA - Experimental evidence at protein level: Swiss-Prot protein existence level 1. Trans-acting regulatory protein that activates transcription of the MT genes (metallothionein) in response to copper or silver ions. From Candida glabrata (strain ATCC 2001 / CBS 138 / JCM 3761 / NBRC 0622 / NRRL Y-65) (Yeast) (Torulopsis glabrata).
   8384..8972    -  rep_origin     ori: high-copy-number ColE1/pMB1/pBR322/pUC origin of replication
   9143..10003   -  CDS            AmpR: β-lactamase; bla; confers resistance to ampicillin, carbenicillin, and related antibiotics
  10004..10108   -  promoter       AmpR promoter: bla
>Addgene plasmid #203915 | pWR91 | addgene full sequence | sequence record 413710 | Addgene NGS Result
CCAATGATACCGGTGCGATCGTGGGCCCTAGTACTTCCCTCGACCATGCATTAGATCTTGCATGCCTCTA
GACCATGATTACGGATTCACTGGCCGTCGTTTTACAACGTCGTGACTGGGAAAACCCTGGCGTTACCCAA
CTTAATCGCCTTGCAGCACATCCCCCTTTCGCCAGCTGGCGTAATAGCGAAGAGGCCCGCACCGATCGCC
CTTCCCAACAGTTGCGCAGCCTGAATGGCGAATGGCGCTTTGCCTGGTTTCCGGCACCAGAAGCGGTGCC
GGAAAGCTGGCTGGAGTGCGATCTTCCTGAGGCCGATACTGTCGTCGTCCCCTCAAACTGGCAGATGCAC
GGTTACGATGCGCCCATCTACACCAACGTGACCTATCCCATTACGGTCAATCCGCCGTTTGTTCCCACGG
AGAATCCGACGGGTTGTTACTCGCTCACACTTAATGTTGATGAAAGCTGGCTACAGGAAGGCCAGACGCG
AATTATTTTTGATGGCGTTAACTCGGCGTTTCATCTGTGGTGCAACGGGCGCTGGGTCAGTTAAGGCCAG
GACAGTCGTTTGCCGTCTGAATTTGACCTGAGCGCATTTTTACGCGCCGGAGAAAACCGCCTCGCGGTGA
TGGTGCTGCGCTGGAGTGACGGCAGTTATCTGGAAGATCAGGATATGTGGCGGATAAAGTTCTACTTAGT
CCCCGGGGATCCGTACACTTATTGTTAACTATGAAACATATACTTATGGACAAGGTTCACTGATTTGGAC
TGAAAAGCAAAAACGAGAAATGAGTCAACGTCTGAGATCAATCCCTAGACCACCCGGGAAGGTCATGTGT
TTCATGAAGTACGATAAGGTTGGTAACCGATTGACTCATTGGTTCGTGGCGGAGAAGTACGCAGAGTAAA
ACCGGGGCCGATTCGTGGTAAATTCTGGAATGATCCAGAGGCGCGACATTTATGCAGACAATTTGTGTTT
TGTCGCAAACGATGTTATAGCGAAATTTTTCACTCTGTCAGATAAATGGATTTTGTCAAAAGGGGGAAGT
AGAAGGAGAATGGGCCCGAGATGTTCTGCCAAATTCTCAGTAGCATAATGTGAAAGAAGCCCTTACATTG
TCCAGCCTCTGGCATCATTAAAAACCGTAGCGGAAACCAATTGTCTCTGTTCTTCCCTGGCACACCCTGG
TAGCCCCACCCAGTTGTAGTACATCTCACACGCTGGCAACTTGGGACAATCAGCAACTTTTTTTTCTTTT
AATTTTTTCAGCGCGACATTTTGCCTCTTCTGCGAGAACAGACTTTTTCACCTCCATCTCACCCCCCTTT
GCACTTATATAAATTGGACCAGTTCCTCCCATTGTAGAAAAAATTTTGCTGGACCTTTTTCTCTTTTTTT
TGTCCTTTAGTTTCATACAATCTAAGTCTATCTACATGTACAATGGGTAAGGAAAAGACTCACGTTTCGA
GGCCGAGATTAAATTCCAACATGGATGCTGATTTATATGGGTATAAATGGGCTAGAGATAATGTCGGGCA
ATCAGGTGCGACAATCTATAGATTGTATGGGAAGCCCGATGCGCCAGAGTTGTTTTTGAAACATGGCAAA
GGTAGCGTTGCCAATGATGTTACAGATGAGATGGTCAGACTAAACTGGTTGACGGAATTTATGCCTCTTC
CGACCATCAAGCATTTTATCCGTACTCCTGATGATGCATGGTTACTCACCACTGCGATCCCCGGCAAAAC
AGCATTCCAGGTATTAGAAGAATATCCTGATTCAGGTGAAAATATTGTTGATGCGTTGGCAGTGTTCTTG
AGAAGATTGCATTCGATTCCTGTTTGTAATTGTCCTTTTAACAGCGATAGAGTATTTCGTCTCGCTCAGG
CGCAATCAAGAATGAATAACGGTTTGGTTGATGCGAGTGATTTTGATGACGAGCGTAATGGCTGGCCTGT
TGAACAAGTCTGGAAAGAAATGCATAAGTTGTTGCCATTCTCACCGGATTCAGTCGTCACTCATGGTGAT
TTCTCACTTGATAACCTTATTTTTGACGAGGGGAAATTAATAGGTTGTATTGATGTTGGAAGAGTCGGAA
TCGCAGACAGATACCAGGATCTTGCCATCCTATGGAACTGCCTCGGTGAGTTTTCTCCTTCATTACAGAA
AAGACTTTTTCAAAAATATGGTATTGATAATCCTGATATGAATAAATTGCAGTTTCATTTGATGCTCGAT
GAGTTTTTCTAAGCGGCCGCTAACCACTTGCAAAATCCTTTGTATTCTTGTTCTGCAAACATTTTGTCCA
ATCTCTTATCTTTCTACGATGTTGAAGAACATACATTTTTGTTAGTCCAGCTTGTTATCCTTTTTTTATT
AAATAAAAAATTTTATTGTTAAAGTTGTTTTTCTTCTTTGTCTGTCCTGTTTTAACTCATATATATTCTA
TATATTACAGAAAGAAAGTAGATCATCTAAAATAAACATTTATTTGATGAGACAAAGTAGGTTTTTTAGA
ATACAATGTAGCATCCTCTAATATACAATAGAGTTGTTTTATAAAAGCGATACATTTAATATTATGACAG
GACTGGTGAAGTGTATAGAATTGTGCTAATCTGGCAAACGAACCCAAGAAGACGTTAAAGCAAATAGTGC
ATTTTGTATTACAATCAAGTTCGTCGAGATCCTCGTTAGTATTTCCGTGAAGGCAGCCATTGTGAAAATT
GAACATCACCTGAGGTATTTTAGCCACCAGAAGCGGCGGTACGGAAGAAAGTGTGTACGATGGTTGGTGG
TGGAATTGCGTGCATGCCTGATGGGGCAATATTAATTAGATAGAGCTTTGGTGATATTAGTGGATAATAG
AATTCACAGAGAAGACATCAGGAGCAATTTCCAAGAGCCATTGATGATGTAATTGCCCCAACAGCAAGAT
TCAGATCTGACAATTGACCACCGTTTTGTAGAAGCAAAAAATCGTAGATTATCACCAAGAGGGTTTTTCA
CCGAACCAGCAAATAGAAACTATGCCGTAGAACTCGCCCAGGCTTTTTTGCTAGCACTTTCCAGCAGTAG
AACCGTCCAATTAAGTCAACAGGAACCATTGAGGTCGAGCCCAACCACCTGAACCCCCTCACGGTCGTGT
CCCTATTATTGATCCAGAGGGTGCCAGTTTCGGTAGCCAATATTGGTTCATGGGTTTCTATGGCCCGGAG
TGAGTTTGCAGGTTGGCCCCGGCGCCGTCTGCAGGATGGGAGTTATAGCGGCCAAACTTCACATTTCGAA
ATCCTGCTGCAGCCAATCTGAAGAATTAATATAAATTCGTGTCGAATCGCCGTCTGTGAAATTTCAGTAC
TTGATTTTCTTTTCTTCTTCTTTTTCTCTTTTGTTTCTTCAGAATCAATACACATTTTTTCTTCCCTATA
AACAATTCATCGGTACCATGGTGAAGCGTGAGAAAAATGTCATCTATGGCCCTGAGCCTCTCCATCCTTT
GGAGGATTTGACTGCCGGCGAAATGTTGTTTCGTGCTCTCCGCAAGCACTCTCATTTGCCTCAAGCCTTG
GTCGATGTGGTCGGCGATGAATCTTTGAGCTACAAGGAGTTTTTTGAGGCAACCGTCTTGTTGGCTCAGT
CCCTCCACAATTGTGGCTACAAGATGAACGACGTCGTTAGTATCTGTGCTGAAAACAATACCCGTTTCTT
CATTCCAGTCATCGCCGCATGGTATATCGGTATGATCGTGGCTCCAGTCAACGAGAGCTACATTCCCGAC
GAATTGTGTAAAGTCATGGGTATCTCTAAGCCACAGATTGTCTTCACCACTAAGAATATTTTGAACAAAG
TCTTGGAAGTCCAAAGCCGCACCAACTTTATTAAGCGTATCATCATCTTGGACACTGTGGAGAATATTCA
CGGTTGCGAATCTTTGCCTAATTTCATCTCTCGCTATTCAGACGGCAACATCGCAAACTTTAAACCACTC
CACTTCGACCCTGTGGAACAAGTTGCAGCCATTTTGTGTAGCAGCGGTACTACTGGACTCCCAAAGGGAG
TCATGCAGACCCATCAAAACATTTGCGTGCGTTTGATCCATGCTCTCGATCCACGTGTGGGCACTCAGTT
GATTCCTGGTGTCACCGTCTTGGTCTACTTGCCTTTCTTCCATGCTTTCGGCTTTAGCATTACTTTGGGT
TACTTTATGGTCGGTCTCCGCGTGATTATGTTCCGCCGTTTTGATCAGGAGGCTTTCTTGAAAGCCATCC
AAGATTATGAAGTCCGCAGTGTCATCAACGTGCCTAGCGTGATCTTGTTTTTGTCTAAGAGCCCACTCGT
GGACAAGTACGACTTGTCTTCATTGCGTGAATTGTGTTGCGGTGCCGCTCCATTGGCTAAGGAGGTCGCT
GAAGTGGCCGCCAAACGCTTGAATCTTCCAGGTATTCGTTGTGGCTTCGGCCTCACCGAATCTACCAGCG
CTAACATTCACTCTCTCGGTGATGAGTTTAAGAGCGGCTCTTTGGGCCGTGTCACTCCACTCATGGCTGC
TAAGATCGCTGATCGCGAAACTGGTAAGGCTTTGGGTCCGAACCAAGTGGGCGAGTTGTGTATCAAAGGC
CCTATGGTGAGCAAGGGTTATGTCAATAACGTTGAAGCTACCAAGGAGGCCATCGACGACGACGGCTGGT
TGCATTCTGGTGATTTTGGATATTACGACGAAGATGAGCATTTTTACGTCGTGGATCGTTACAAGGAGTT
GATCAAATACAAGGGTAGCCAGGTTGCTCCAGCTGAGTTGGAGGAGATTTTGTTGAAAAATCCATGCATT
CGCGATGTCGCTGTGGTCGGCATTCCTGATTTGGAGGCCGGCGAATTGCCTTCTGCTTTCGTTGTCAAGC
AGCCTGGTAAAGAAATTACCGCCAAAGAAGTGTATGATTACTTGGCTGAACGTGTGAGCCATACTAAGTA
CTTGCGTGGCGGCGTGCGTTTTGTTGACTCCATCCCTCGTAACGTAACAGGCAAAATTACCCGCAAGGAG
TTGTTGAAACAATTGTTGGAGAAGGCCGGCGGTTAGCTTAATTAAGCATTTTAGACAAGTGCCTATTTAT
TCAGATTGATTTTTTATATTGAATATGGATGTTGATTACGACTTGTGTTACGAAGCATGAACATGTGATT
TGAAAAAGTGTTTACGAATAAAAGAACTTTTTTTGCAACCGTTGCTAGTTGAAGTGTAGACTCTGAATGC
GAAGGGTTGCAAATGTGCCCAGTAGAAAAAATATTCCATATTTTTCTGAACTTAATTCAATGAAATACGA
GTATTACTACAACTGCCAATATCGGAACAATTTAACGAGAGCAAGCTATATAAAATGAATGTTCATTTAC
ACAAGCTAGAACCAAAACTTGAATTAAAATTTAACATAACTAAATGTAACTAGATAAAAGAGAGACATAA
CCAAACGTTCAGAAGGCAGAACTAGTAAAGTTCTACTTAGTCCCCGGGGACCATGATTACGGATTCACTG
GCCGTCGTTTTACAACGTCGTGACTGGGAAAACCCTGGCGTTACCCAACTTAATCGCCTTGCAGCACATC
CCCCTTTCGCCAGCTGGCGTAATAGCGAAGAGGCCCGCACCGATCGCCCTTCCCAACAGTTGCGCAGCCT
GAATGGCGAATGGCGCTTTGCCTGGTTTCCGGCACCAGAAGCGGTGCCGGAAAGCTGGCTGGAGTGCGAT
CTTCCTGAGGCCGATACTGTCGTCGTCCCCTCAAACTGGCAGATGCACGGTTACGATGCGCCCATCTACA
CCAACGTGACCTATCCCATTACGGTCAATCCGCCGTTTGTTCCCACGGAGAATCCGACGGGTTGTTACTC
GCTCACATTTAATGTTGATGAAAGCTGGCTACAGGAAGGCCAGACGCGAATTATTTTTGATGGCGTTAAC
TCGGCGTTTCATCTGTGGTGCAACGGGCGCTGGGTCAGTTAAGGCCAGGACAGTCGTTTGCCGTCTGAAT
TTGACCTGAGCGCATTTTTACGCGCCGGAGAAAACCGCCTCGCGGTGATGGTGCTGCGCTGGAGTGACGG
CAGTTATCTGGAAGATCAGGATATGTGGCGGATCTTAAGGTGGCCAACTCATATGGCGTACGAGAATTCA
GTTAACTCCTGCAGGAATCGATTGGCCGGCCTCACGTGGACGCGTTATTAATCGTTTAAACCTACGTAAC
CGCGGCTTAATTAAAGCTAGCCAGCGCTTGAGCTCATTGGGTGCCATAATCACACCTTAACTTATCTTTT
CACATCTACGCTTACTTAAAAGCCAAAGGTCAGTACTATCCATTCTCACTCGTATAACCGGTGCTTTACA
ACTTTACGTAATTTCTTCACATCCACTGCCGTTTTGACTTCATCCATAAAATGGTATTAATCAACGGTGT
AAAGTATGCCTGTGAACGGTGCATTCGTGGTCACAGAGTCACCACCTGCGCCCACACTGACCAGCCGTTA
ACCATGATCAAACCAAAAGGAAGACCCGCTTCACAATGTCAGCATTGCCGCGACCAGCGTAAAATGAAAA
ACCTCCATACAACTTGTACTTGTGGAAAAAAAGGAAAATCTCCTGGAATGCATTTGGCCTCTTGTCCCTG
CCACAAGAACTCACATTGTACTTGTTCAGCTAATCAGGCAGCAAAAAAAGTGGGCGTCGCTCCTCAAGGC
AACATTCATCACCAAACAGCCTCGGAACGAGCTAAAGAGAAGTCGTTGATCACGGCAGCTAACGCTGATT
TGTTGAAAAGATCTGCCTCTGCGTCTTCGAACTCGAATTTGAATAGTAACTCGTCGAACGGAAATCCTTC
AACTTCACCTAGAAGCCTGAACGGCACATCGTCATCATTCACAGCGTCAAACTCTCTTAACAATTACGTG
ATCGAAGATGTCATTGTCCCCTTTGAAACCAGCAACGGCTTGTTTGACTTGTTTTCCTCGGCTGCTCCGT
CGGAAAACAACACTTCCAACAACAGCATCAACGGCTCTAAAACTAACCTCAACGATCCCTTCAACACCGG
AAGTAATTCCAATTCTGCTGGCTCATTGAGCCCAAGCTCTAACTTCAACAATAACAATAACACTACAATG
AACGGTACTAATAGTATCAGTTTAAGCAACAACAACTACAACGACCTCTCTTACGACACCAATAACGACA
CAGCTTACGAAAAAGACTCAATTGATCTTCCCACACTTGCAACTGATATAAAGCGCCACTACAATAATCC
CGATATCGATGCCCATTTATCACCTACAGAACTCGAGTTGGTGGATCACATGTTTCCCTTGTTTCCCTTA
GTGGGAACAGCCAGTTTTGACAGCGACCTGAGCCAGCCACTTCTGTCAATTCCACAGAACAACATATTCA
CTTCTCTTCATGAAAAAAGTGCTCCTATGAGCACAACCTTCACCAACTTGACTGGTACAAATGGAAATGG
AAACTCCAAAGTTAATCCCCTCGTAAACTCGAACGGAAGTAACAATTCCAATGCAAACGTAACGAATACT
AATGCAGACAGTAACGTAAGTACGGATCTTTCGCATTCGCTGTCTATCAAATCTCTCAACAGACCACATC
AGCCCAAACCAGTAAGACCTATTCCCCAGCCTAGTGCTACACCGCAATCGACTTCTTCTAATGTTAACTC
AACCAATAGCGGCAATAATCATTACCAACCTATACGGCCTAAAGGGCCCGAAGGTGTCTTATCTATAGCG
TCGAATTCGTCCAGTCGCTCTTTTGATGTAAACCATAACCACAACTCGTCGTTTATAGTAGGAGGAATAC
CCAACTCTACAAATTCTGCTGCGTATCCTCCGAGTGGACTTTATGGGGCCTATGATGTGCACAATGTTGC
CAGTGGCTTCCATAGCGACGACAGTCCTCATTATCACCATTTTGGAGGTACAGGCTTGGGGTCAACTTCT
TCTTCAACGAATATAGCCTCGAATCAGAATGAAAGTGATTTTGCCAACTCCGAAAACTGGTTTTCTGAAC
TCGCTTCAAATAACAATAAAAGAACCACTTCGTTGTCAACATCGTCGTCGTTTGCTAACATATATGAGAA
TCAGAAGAACGGCTTATCTGAAGATCGGAAGGTTTCCGGTACACCTGACGTACTGAATGGGGACATCTAC
GGCAACAGCAAACTTACTAGTGCAGTCCCAGAAGAGAACGGTGAAGAACAAAACTATTCTTCTTCTGTAC
CTCCTGCTCAGGCACCAATGGACTATGAGGTCAATTTGCCGATGTGAGCTCCATCGGAAAGAACATGTGA
GCAAAAGGCCAGCAAAAGGCCAGGAACCGTAAAAAGGCCGCGTTGCTGGCGTTTTTCCATAGGCTCCGCC
CCCCTGACGAGCATCACAAAAATCGACGCTCAAGTCAGAGGTGGCGAAACCCGACAGGACTATAAAGATA
CCAGGCGTTTCCCCCTGGAAGCTCCCTCGTGCGCTCTCCTGTTCCGACCCTGCCGCTTACCGGATACCTG
TCCGCCTTTCTCCCTTCGGGAAGCGTGGCGCTTTCTCATAGCTCACGCTGTAGGTATCTCAGTTCGGTGT
AGGTCGTTCGCTCCAAGCTGGGCTGTGTGCACGAACCCCCCGTTCAGCCCGACCGCTGCGCCTTATCCGG
TAACTATCGTCTTGAGTCCAACCCGGTAAGACACGACTTATCGCCACTGGCAGCAGCCACTGGTAACAGG
ATTAGCAGAGCGAGGTATGTAGGCGGTGCTACAGAGTTCTTGAAGTGGTGGCCTAACTACGGCTACACTA
GAAGAACAGTATTTGGTATCTGCGCTCTGCTGAAGCCAGTTACCTTCGGAAAAAGAGTTGGTAGCTCTTG
ATCCGGCAAACAAACCACCGCTGGTAGCGGTGGTTTTTTTGTTTGCAAGCAGCAGATTACGCGCAGAAAA
AAAGGATCTCAAGAAGATCCTTTGATCTTTTCTACGGGGTCTGACGCTCAGTGGAACGAAAACTCACGTT
AAGGGATTTTGGTCATGAGATTATCAAAAAGGATCTTCACCTAGATCCTTTTAAATTAAAAATGAAGTTT
TAAATCAATCTAAAGTATATATGAGTAAACTTGGTCTGACAGTTACCAATGCTTAATCAGTGAGGCACCT
ATCTCAGCGATCTGTCTATTTCGTTCATCCATAGTTGCCTGACTCCCCGTCGTGTAGATAACTACGATAC
GGGAGGGCTTACCATCTGGCCCCAGTGCTGCAATGATACCGCGAGACCCACGCTCACCGGCTCCAGATTT
ATCAGCAATAAACCAGCCAGCCGGAAGGGCCGAGCGCAGAAGTGGTCCTGCAACTTTATCCGCCTCCATC
CAGTCTATTAATTGTTGCCGGGAAGCTAGAGTAAGTAGTTCGCCAGTTAATAGTTTGCGCAACGTTGTTG
CCATTGCTACAGGCATCGTGGTGTCACGCTCGTCGTTTGGTATGGCTTCATTCAGCTCCGGTTCCCAACG
ATCAAGGCGAGTTACATGATCCCCCATGTTGTGCAAAAAAGCGGTTAGCTCCTTCGGTCCTCCGATCGTT
GTCAGAAGTAAGTTGGCCGCAGTGTTATCACTCATGGTTATGGCAGCACTGCATAATTCTCTTACTGTCA
TGCCATCCGTAAGATGCTTTTCTGTGACTGGTGAGTACTCAACCAAGTCATTCTGAGAATAGTGTATGCG
GCGACCGAGTTGCTCTTGCCCGGCGTCAATACGGGATAATACCGCGCCACATAGCAGAACTTTAAAAGTG
CTCATCATTGGAAAACGTTCTTCGGGGCGAAAACTCTCAAGGATCTTACCGCTGTTGAGATCCAGTTCGA
TGTAACCCACTCGTGCACCCAACTGATCTTCAGCATCTTTTACTTTCACCAGCGTTTCTGGGTGAGCAAA
AACAGGAAGGCAAAATGCCGCAAAAAAGGGAATAAGGGCGACACGGAAATGTTGAATACTCATACTCTTC
CTTTTTCAATATTATTGAAGCATTTATCAGGGTTATTGTCTCATGAGCGGATACATATTTGAATGTATTT
AGAAAAATAAACAAATAGGGGTTCCGCGCACATTTCCCCGAAAAGTGCCACCTGACGTC
